Addgene plasmid #202244: pBC105
Purpose: Level 2 for strain-specific barcode DNA tag with bc132 through Tn7 bacterial insertion, Gentamicin selectable marker and far-red-FP fluorescent marker mPlum
Depositing lab: Paul Schulze-Lefert. Depositing organization: Max Planck Institute for Plant Breeding Research. Publication: Chromosomal barcodes for simultaneous tracking of near-isogenic bacterial strains in plant microbiota. Ordon J, Thouin J, Nakano RT, Ma KW, Zhang P, Huettel B, Garrido-Oter R, Schulze-Lefert P. Nat Microbiol. 2024 Apr;9(4):1117-1129. doi: 10.1038/s41564-024-01619-8. Epub 2024 Mar 19. PubMed 38503974.
Backbone
  Vector backbone: pBCC086
  Vector type: Bacterial Expression
  Selectable markers: Gentamicin
Growth in bacteria
  Bacterial resistance: Kan + DAP
  Growth temperature: 37°C
  Growth strain: E.coli BW29427
  Growth instructions: Requires media that contains DAP. A supplement
  Copy number: Low Copy
Gene/Insert
  Gene/Insert name: bc132
  Species: Synthetic
  Cloning method: Restriction Enzyme; 5′ cloning site unknown (unknown if destroyed)
Terms and licenses: Academic/Nonprofit Terms; Industry Terms: Not Available to Industry
Depositor comments: This plasmid can be transformed into E. coli BW29427 supplemented with 50 µg/mL of diaminopimelic acid (DAP) or any Pir1 strain. Please visit https://doi.org/10.1101/2023.04.20.537712 for bioRxiv preprint.
How to cite: pBC105 was a gift from Paul Schulze-Lefert (Addgene plasmid # 202244 ; http://n2t.net/addgene:202244 ; RRID:Addgene_202244)
