[The description below was written by a language model from this plasmid's Addgene catalogue record and pLannotate feature annotations shown in this document.]
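Description:
pBC105 is a 6.9 kb mini-Tn7 delivery plasmid built on the pBCC086 backbone as a "Level 2" assembly, designed to place a strain-specific DNA barcode (the synthetic tag bc132) into a bacterial chromosome. It behaves as a conditional, mobilisable suicide vector. Replication depends on the R6K γ origin, which needs the pi initiator protein, so the plasmid is maintained at low copy only in pir-positive hosts such as the DAP-auxotrophic E. coli strain BW29427. An incP oriT allows conjugative transfer into recipient bacteria, where the plasmid cannot replicate. The backbone carries aphA1 for kanamycin selection and a sacB cassette with its native promoter, which confers sucrose sensitivity and offers counter-selection against cells that retain the vector.

The transposable cargo lies between the Tn7R and Tn7L ends. It includes a gentamicin acetyltransferase gene (aacC1) driven by the class 1 integron Pc promoter and flanked by FRT sites, so the marker can in principle be removed by FLP recombinase after insertion. Next to it is the far-red fluorescent protein mPlum, expressed from a tac promoter with a lac operator. Lambda t0 and rrnB T1 terminators insulate the units from each other. The barcode itself is not annotated in the feature table; the unannotated stretch between the mPlum terminator and Tn7L is a possible location, but the record does not confirm this. No Tn7 transposase genes are annotated, so transposition functions would presumably be supplied in trans.

According to the record, the construct is used to generate chromosomally barcoded, gentamicin-selectable and fluorescently marked strains, allowing near-isogenic bacteria to be tracked simultaneously in plant microbiota experiments.
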