Features (pLannotate 1.2.2; 21 found; start..end, strand, type, name):
     85..284     -  mobile_element Tn7R (fragment): mini-Tn7 element (right end of the Tn7 transposon) Tn7
    308..402     +  terminator     lambda t0 terminator: transcription terminator from phage lambda
    412..441     +  CDS            CmR (fragment): chloramphenicol acetyltransferase confers resistance to chloramphenicol
    504..590     +  terminator     rrnB T1 terminator: Escherichia coli rrnB; transcription terminator T1 from the E. coli rrnB gene
    623..670     -  protein_bind   FRT: FLP-mediated recombination occurs in the 8-bp core sequence TCTAGAAA (Turan and Bode, 2011). FLP recombinase from the Saccharomyces cerevisiae 2μ plasmid
    711..739     +  promoter       Pc promoter: intI1 (promoter lies within the coding sequence); class 1 integron promoter
    928..1461    +  CDS            GmR: gentamycin acetyltransferase; aacC1; confers resistance to gentamycin
   1591..1624    -  protein_bind   FRT (minimal): supports FLP-mediated excision but not integration (Turan and Bode, 2011) FLP recombinase from the Saccharomyces cerevisiae 2μ plasmid
   1666..1694    +  promoter       tac promoter: strong E. coli promoter; hybrid between the trp and lac UV5 promoters
   1702..1718    +  protein_bind   lac operator: The lac repressor binds to the lac operator to inhibit transcription in E. coli. This inhibition can be relieved by adding lactose or isopropyl-β-D-thiogalactopyranoside (IPTG). lac repressor encoded by lacI
   1741..2418    +  CDS            mPlum: mPlum is a basic (constitutively fluorescent) red fluorescent protein published in 2004, derived from Discosoma sp.. It has low acid sensitivity.
   2438..2532    +  terminator     lambda t0 terminator: transcription terminator from phage lambda
   2931..3096    -  mobile_element Tn7L: mini-Tn7 element (left end of the Tn7 transposon) Tn7
   3139..3584    +  promoter       sacB promoter: sacR; sacB promoter and control region
   3585..5006    +  CDS            SacB: secreted levansucrase that renders bacterial growth sensitive to sucrose; Bacillus subtilis sacB; negative selection marker
   5054..5078    +  CDS            lacZα (fragment): LacZα fragment of β-galactosidase; lacZ fragment
   5089..5183    +  terminator     lambda t0 terminator: transcription terminator from phage lambda
   5315..6127    +  CDS            aphA1: KKA1_ECOLX - Also known as nptI. Protein inferred from homology: Swiss-Prot protein existence level 3. Resistance to kanamycin and structurally-related aminoglycosides, including amikacin. From Escherichia coli.
   6297..6405    +  oriT           oriT: incP origin of transfer
   6416..6804    +  rep_origin     R6K γ ori: γ replication origin from E. coli plasmid R6K; requires the R6K initiator protein pi for replication
   6835..6921    -  terminator     rrnB T1 terminator: Escherichia coli rrnB; transcription terminator T1 from the E. coli rrnB gene
>Addgene plasmid #202244 | pBC105 | addgene full sequence | sequence record 419253 | Addgene NGS Result
TTAATTAAAGCGGATAACAATTTCACACAGGAGGCCGCCTAGGCCGCGGCCGCGCGAATTTGCCGAATTC
GGATCCGGAGGGAGTGTGGGCGGACAATAAAGTCTTAAACTGAACAAAATAGATCTAAACTATGACAATA
AAGTCTTAAACTAGACAGAATAGTTGTAAACTGAAATCAGTCCAGTTATGCTGTGAAAAAGCATACTGGA
CTTTTGTTATGGCTAAAGCAAACTCTTCATTTTCTGAAGTGCAAATTGCCCGTCGTATTAAAGAGGGGCG
TGGCGCTGCAAGAATTCAAGCTTGGAGGACTCCTGTTGATAGATCCAGTAATGACCTCAGAACTCCATCT
GGATTTGTTCAGAACGCTCGGTTGCCGCCGGGCGTTTTTTATTGGTGAGAATCCAAGCTAGACTGCGATG
AGTGGCAGGGCGGGGCGTAATTTCTTAAGGCAGTTATTGGTGCCCTTAAACGCCTGGGGTAATGACTCTC
TAGCTTGAGGCATCAAATAAAACGAAAGGCTCAGTCGAAAGACTGGGCCTTTCGTTTTATCTGTTGTTTG
TCGGTGAACGCTCTCCTGAGTAGGACAAATCCGCCCGCCGCTGCAAGAATTCAAGCTTGGAGGAAGTTCC
TATACTTTCTAGAGAATAGGAACTTCGGAATAGGAACTTCAAGATCCCCTGATTCCCTTTGTCAACAGCA
ATGGATCGAATTGACATAAGCCTGTTCGGTTCGTAAACTGTAATGCAAGTAGCGTATGCGCTCACGCAAC
TGGTCCAGAACCTTGACCGAACGCAGCGGTGGTAACGGCGCAGTGGCGGTTTTCATGGCTTGTTATGACT
GTTTTTTTGTACAGTCTATGCCTCGGGCATCCAAGCAGCAAGCGCGTTACGCCGTGGGTCGATGTTTGAT
GTTATGGAGCAGCAACGATGTTACGCAGCAGCAACGATGTTACGCAGCAGGGCAGTCGCCCTAAAACAAA
GTTAGGTGGCTCAAGTATGGGCATCATTCGCACATGTAGGCTCGGCCCTGACCAAGTCAAATCCATGCGG
GCTGCTCTTGATCTTTTCGGTCGTGAGTTCGGAGACGTAGCCACCTACTCCCAACATCAGCCGGACTCCG
ATTACCTCGGGAACTTGCTCCGTAGTAAGACATTCATCGCGCTTGCTGCCTTCGACCAAGAAGCGGTTGT
TGGCGCTCTCGCGGCTTACGTTCTGCCCAAGTTTGAGCAGCCGCGTAGTGAGATCTATATCTATGATCTC
GCAGTCTCCGGCGAGCACCGGAGGCAGGGCATTGCCACCGCGCTCATCAATCTCCTCAAGCATGAGGCCA
ACGCGCTTGGTGCTTATGTGATCTACGTGCAAGCAGATTACGGTGACGATCCCGCAGTGGCTCTCTATAC
AAAGTTGGGCATACGGGAAGAAGTGATGCACTTTGATATCGACCCAAGTACCGCCACCTAACAATTCGTT
CAAGCCGAGATCGGCTTCCCGGCCGCGGAGTTGTTCGGTAAATTGTCACAACGCCGCGGCCAATTCGATC
TAGAATTCCATTGAGTAAGTTTTTAAGCACATCAGCTTCAAAAGCGCTCTGAAGTTCCTATACTTTCTAG
AGAATAGGAACTTCGGAATAGGTACTTCCGCTACTAGAATTCGAGCGGGGAATTCTTGACAATTAATCAT
CGGCTCGTATAATGTGTGGAATTGTGAGCGGATAACAATTTTCACACAGGAAACAGCTAAATGGTGAGCA
AGGGCGAGGAGGTCATCAAGGAGTTCATGCGCTTCAAGGAGCACATGGAGGGCTCCGTGAACGGCCACGA
GTTCGAGATCGAGGGCGAGGGCGAGGGCCGCCCCTACGAGGGCACCCAGACCGCCAGGCTGAAGGTGACC
AAGGGTGGCCCCCTGCCCTTCGCCTGGGACATCCTGTCCCCTCAGATCATGTACGGCTCCAAGGCCTACG
TGAAGCACCCCGCCGACATCCCCGACTACTTGAAGCTGTCCTTCCCCGAGGGCTTCAAGTGGGAGCGCGT
GATGAACTTCGAGGACGGCGGCGTGGTGACCGTGACCCAGGACTCCTCCCTGCAGGACGGCGAGTTCATC
TACAAGGTGAAGGTGCGCGGCACCAACTTCCCCTCCGACGGCCCCGTAATGCAGAAAAAGACCATGGGCT
GGGAGGCCTCCTCCGAGCGGATGTACCCCGAGGACGGCGCCCTGAAGGGCGAGATGAAGATGAGGCTGAG
GCTGAAGGACGGCGGCCACTACGACGCCGAGGTCAAGACCACCTACATGGCCAAGAAGCCCGTGCAGCTG
CCCGGCGCCTACAAGACCGACATCAAGCTGGACATCACCTCCCACAACGAGGACTACACCATCGTGGAAC
AGTACGAGCGCGCCGAGGGCCGCCACTCCACCGGCGCCGCTTAATTAGCTGAGCTTGGACTCCTGTTGAT
AGATCCAGTAATGACCTCAGAACTCCATCTGGATTTGTTCAGAACGCTCGGTTGCCGCCGGGCGTTTTTT
ATTGGTGAGAATCTCCCGCTTTACGAATTCCCATGGGGAGCATGCGGAGTTACGTCATCCCCACCTTCCG
CTGCGTTCTTCATCGATGCCCGCTTAGTGATATGCTTAAAACTCCAAGCACAGCCTTCTCCCCATGCTAG
ATTCGAGAACTCGCTCAGTTGTACTTGCCAAATGCTAGATTCGAGAACTCGCTCAGTTGTACTTGCCATT
AATGCGAAACGCTTGACGTCAGCCGACGGTTGTAGGAATGATCGCCAGCAGGAGGCCGAACTGTCTAGTC
ATCATGGGGATGCTGGTTGTCATTGCCCCTCCTTCCTCTAAGTGATAAGGTTACTTCCTCTAAATGACCA
AGCAGGGTATCTAATCCTGTTAACGCTCGCTCAGAGAATTCGCATGCGGAGTCGAGGGAGAACCAGATAA
GTGAAATCTAGTTCCAAACTATTTTGTCATTTTTAATTTTCGTATTAGCTTACGACGCTACACCCAGTTC
CCATCTATTTTGTCACTCTTCCCTAAATAATCCTTAAAAACTCCATTTCCACCCCTCCCAGTTCCCAACT
ATTTTGTCCGCCCACACGCTGAGCGAATTCCACGCTTGTGGAATTCCTCGAGGGAGTTCACATATACCTG
CCGTTCACTATTATTTAGTGAAATGAGATATTATGATATTTTCTGAATTGTGATTAAAAAGGCAACTTTA
TGCCCATGCAACAGAAACTATAAAAAATACAGAGAATGAAAAGAAACAGATAGATTTTTTAGTTCTTTAG
GCCCGTAGTCTGCAAATCCTTTTATGATTTTCTATCAAACAAAAGAGGAAAATAGACCAGTTGCAATCCA
AACGAGAGTCTAATAGAATGAGGTCGAAAAGTAAATCGCGCGGGTTTGTTACTGATAAAGCAGGCAAGAC
CTAAAATGTGTAAAGGGCAAAGTGTATACTTTGGCGTCACCCCTTACATATTTTAGGTCTTTTTTTATTG
TGCGTAACTAACTTGCCATCTTCAAACAGGAGGGCTGGAAGAAGCAGACCGCTAACACAGTACATAAAAA
AGGAGACATGAACGATGAACATCAAAAAGTTTGCAAAACAAGCAACAGTATTAACCTTTACTACCGCACT
GCTGGCAGGAGGCGCAACTCAAGCGTTTGCGAAAGAAACGAACCAAAAGCCATATAAGGAAACATACGGC
ATTTCCCATATTACACGCCATGATATGCTGCAAATCCCTGAACAGCAAAAAAATGAAAAATATCAAGTTC
CTGAATTCGATTCGTCCACAATTAAAAATATCTCTTCTGCAAAAGGCCTGGACGTTTGGGACAGCTGGCC
ATTACAAAACGCTGACGGCACTGTCGCAAACTATCACGGCTACCACATCGTCTTTGCATTAGCCGGAGAT
CCTAAAAATGCGGATGACACATCGATTTACATGTTCTATCAAAAAGTCGGCGAAACTTCTATTGACAGCT
GGAAAAACGCTGGCCGCGTCTTTAAAGACAGCGACAAATTCGATGCAAATGATTCTATCCTAAAAGACCA
AACACAAGAATGGTCAGGTTCAGCCACATTTACATCTGACGGAAAAATCCGTTTATTCTACACTGATTTC
TCCGGTAAACATTACGGCAAACAAACACTGACAACTGCACAAGTTAACGTATCAGCATCAGACAGCTCTT
TGAACATCAACGGTGTAGAGGATTATAAATCAATCTTTGACGGTGACGGAAAAACGTATCAAAATGTACA
GCAGTTCATCGATGAAGGCAACTACAGCTCAGGCGACAACCATACGCTGAGAGATCCTCACTACGTAGAA
GATAAAGGCCACAAATACTTAGTATTTGAAGCAAACACTGGAACTGAAGATGGCTACCAAGGCGAAGAAT
CTTTATTTAACAAAGCATACTATGGCAAAAGCACATCATTCTTCCGTCAAGAAAGTCAAAAACTTCTGCA
AAGCGATAAAAAACGCACGGCTGAGTTAGCAAACGGCGCTCTCGGTATGATTGAGCTAAACGATGATTAC
ACACTGAAAAAAGTGATGAAACCGCTGATTGCATCTAACACAGTAACAGATGAAATTGAACGCGCGAACG
TCTTTAAAATGAACGGCAAATGGTACCTGTTCACTGACTCCCGCGGATCAAAAATGACGATTGACGGCAT
TACGTCTAACGATATTTACATGCTTGGTTATGTTTCTAATTCTTTAACTGGCCCATACAAGCCGCTGAAC
AAAACTGGCCTTGTGTTAAAAATGGATCTTGATCCTAACGATGTAACCTTTACTTACTCACACTTCGCTG
TACCTCAAGCGAAAGGAAACAATGTCGTGATTACAAGCTATATGACAAACAGAGGATTCTACGCAGACAA
ACAATCAACGTTTGCGCCAAGCTTCCTGCTGAACATCAAAGGCAAGAAAACATCTGTTGTCAAAGACAGC
ATCCTTGAACAAGGACAATTAACAGTTAACAAATAAATTCGCTGAGCGAGGATGCACATGTGACCGAGGG
AAGCTTGCGGCCGCGTCGTGACTGGGAAAACCCTGGCGACTAGTCTTGGACTCCTGTTGATAGATCCAGT
AATGACCTCAGAACTCCATCTGGATTTGTTCAGAACGCTCGGTTGCCGCCGGGCGTTTTTTATTGGTGAG
AATCCAGGGGTCCCCAATAATTACGATTTAAATTTGTGTCTCAAAATCTCTGATGTTACATTGCACAAGA
TAAAAATATATCATCATGAACAATAAAACTGTCTGCTTACATAAACAGTAATACAAGGGGTGTTATGAGC
CATATTCAGCGTGAAACGAGCTGTAGCCGTCCGCGTCTGAACAGCAACATGGATGCGGATCTGTATGGCT
ATAAATGGGCGCGTGATAACGTGGGTCAGAGCGGCGCGACCATTTATCGTCTGTATGGCAAACCGGATGC
GCCGGAACTGTTTCTGAAACATGGCAAAGGCAGCGTGGCGAACGATGTGACCGATGAAATGGTGCGTCTG
AACTGGCTGACCGAATTTATGCCGCTGCCGACCATTAAACATTTTATTCGCACCCCGGATGATGCGTGGC
TGCTGACCACCGCGATTCCGGGCAAAACCGCGTTTCAGGTGCTGGAAGAATATCCGGATAGCGGCGAAAA
CATTGTGGATGCGCTGGCCGTGTTTCTGCGTCGTCTGCATAGCATTCCGGTGTGCAACTGCCCGTTTAAC
AGCGATCGTGTGTTTCGTCTGGCCCAGGCGCAGAGCCGTATGAACAACGGCCTGGTGGATGCGAGCGATT
TTGATGATGAACGTAACGGCTGGCCGGTGGAACAGGTGTGGAAAGAAATGCATAAACTGCTGCCGTTTAG
CCCGGATAGCGTGGTGACCCACGGCGATTTTAGCCTGGATAACCTGATTTTCGATGAAGGCAAACTGATT
GGCTGCATTGATGTGGGCCGTGTGGGCATTGCGGATCGTTATCAGGATCTGGCCATTCTGTGGAACTGCC
TGGGCGAATTTAGCCCGAGCCTGCAAAAACGTCTGTTTCAGAAATATGGCATTGATAATCCGGATATGAA
CAAACTGCAATTTCATCTGATGCTGGATGAATTTTTCTAATAATTAATTGGACCGCGGTCCGCGCGTTGT
CCTTTTCCGCTGCATAACCCTGCTTCGGGGTCATTATAGCGATTTTTTCGGTATATCCATCCTTTTTCGC
ACGATATACAGGATTTTGCCAAAGGGTTCGTGTAGACTTTCCTTGGTGTATCCAACGGCGTCAGCCGGGC
AGGATAGGTGAAGTAGGCCCACCCGCGAGCGGGTGTTCCTTCTTCACTGTCCCTTATTCGCACCTGGCGG
TGCTCAACGGGAATCCTGCTCTGCGAGGCTGGCCGTAGGCCGGCCGATCTGAAGATCAGCAGTTCAACCT
GTTGATAGTACGTACTAAGCTCTCATGTTTCACGTACTAAGCTCTCATGTTTAACGTACTAAGCTCTCAT
GTTTAACGAACTAAACCCTCATGGCTAACGTACTAAGCTCTCATGGCTAACGTACTAAGCTCTCATGTTT
CACGTACTAAGCTCTCATGTTTGAACAATAAAATTAATATAAATCAGCAACTTAAATAGCCTCTAAGGTT
TTAAGTTTTATAAGAAAAAAAAGAATATATAAGGCTTTTAAAGCCTTTAAGGTTTAACGGTTGTGGACAA
CAAGCCAGGGATGTAACGCACTGAGAAGCCCTTAGAGCCTCTCAAAGCAATTTTGAGTGACACAGGAACA
CTTAACGGCTGACATGGGGCGCGCCCAGCTGTCTAGGGCGGCGGATTTGTCCTACTCAGGAGAGCGTTCA
CCGACAAACAACAGATAAAACGAAAGGCCCAGTCTTTCGACTGAGCCTTTCGTTTTATTTGATGCCT
